Addgene plasmid #233592: pCCI-YFVΔCMENS1-Flpo
Purpose: pCCI vector encoding YFV-17D lacking C, prM, E and NS1 proteins but with Flpo
Depositing lab: Wei Xu.
Backbone
  Vector backbone: PCCI
  Backbone size w/o insert (bp): 8888
  Vector type: Transneural tracing
Growth in bacteria
  Bacterial resistance: Chloramphenicol, 25 μg/mL
  Growth temperature: 37°C
  Growth strain: TransforMax EPI300
  Growth instructions: Grow in LB + chloramphenicol overnight. Follow protocol listed under Supplemental Documents.
  Copy number: Low Copy
Gene/Insert
  Gene/Insert name: YFV-17D lacking C, prM, E and NS1 proteins but with Flpo
  Species: Synthetic
  Mutation: Lacking C, prM, E and NS1
  Promoter: SP6
  Cloning method: Gibson Cloning
Terms and licenses: Academic/Nonprofit Terms; Industry Terms: Not Available to Industry
Depositor comments: Please view the attached protocol for growing plasmid in the lab. If protocol is not followed, it is likely DNA preps will contain a significant number of DNA impurities.
How to cite: pCCI-YFVΔCMENS1-Flpo was a gift from Wei Xu (Addgene plasmid # 233592 ; http://n2t.net/addgene:233592 ; RRID:Addgene_233592)
