[The description below was written by a language model from this plasmid's Addgene catalogue record and pLannotate feature annotations shown in this document.]
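Description:
pCCI-YFVΔCMENS1-Flpo is a low-copy, BAC/fosmid-type plasmid carrying a cDNA copy of a deleted yellow fever virus 17D vaccine-strain genome, catalogued as a transneural tracing vector. The pCCI backbone is built on bacterial F-plasmid maintenance functions: the ori2 (oriS) origin with its initiator repE, the incC region, and the sopA/sopB/sopC partitioning system, which together keep large or unstable inserts at very low copy. An oriV origin is also annotated; in vectors of this family it allows copy number to be raised in suitable host strains such as the EPI300 strain listed in the record. Selection is by chloramphenicol through the cat gene and its own promoter. A lambda cos site, a loxP site and several short fragments (lacZα, lac promoter/operator, KanR, MCS pieces, a T7 promoter) are backbone remnants rather than functional payload.

The insert, assembled by Gibson cloning, sits downstream of an SP6 promoter, so the full-length viral RNA can be produced by in vitro transcription. The coding regions for capsid, prM, envelope and NS1 have been removed, and the mouse codon-optimized, nuclear-targeted recombinase FLPo takes their place. It is followed by a ubiquitin coding sequence and then the remaining YFV polyprotein running through the NS5 polymerase. The ubiquitin unit presumably serves to release FLPo from the downstream viral proteins, though the record does not say so. The flavivirus 3′ UTR cis-acting replication element is retained. The resulting RNA lacks the structural proteins and NS1, which would have to be supplied in trans for replication and for packaging and spread. This arrangement fits controlled transneuronal tracing in which FLPo activates FRT-dependent reporters or effectors in the cells it reaches.
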