Features (pLannotate 1.2.2; 31 found; start..end, strand, type, name):
      9..42      -  protein_bind   loxP: Cre-mediated recombination occurs in the 8-bp core sequence (GCATACAT). Cre recombinase
     60..458     +  misc_feature   cos: lambda cos site; allows packaging into phage lambda particles
    472..618     -  CDS            yuaZ (fragment): YUAZ_ECO57 - Protein predicted: Swiss-Prot protein existence level 4. From Escherichia coli O157:H7.
    718..1191    -  misc_feature   sopC: sopC; centromere-like partitioning region of the bacterial F plasmid
   1264..2235    -  CDS            sopB: partitioning protein for the bacterial F plasmid; sopB
   2235..3410    -  CDS            sopA: partitioning protein for the bacterial F plasmid; sopA
   3736..3986    -  misc_feature   incC: incC; incompatibility region of the bacterial F plasmid
   3989..4744    -  CDS            repE: replication initiation protein for the bacterial F plasmid; repE
   4835..5054    -  rep_origin     ori2: secondary origin of replication for the bacterial F plasmid; also known as oriS
   5130..5744    -  rep_origin     oriV: origin of replication for the bacterial F plasmid
   6142..6486    -  CDS            resD (fragment): REDF_ECOLI - Also known as D. Protein inferred from homology: Swiss-Prot protein existence level 3. Acts as a repressor of transcription and as a site-specific resolvase that cleaves at the RfsF site. From Escherichia coli (strain K12).
   6602..6704    +  promoter       cat promoter: promoter of the E. coli cat gene encoding chloramphenicol acetyltransferase
   6705..7361    +  CDS            cat: CAT_ECOLX - Experimental evidence at protein level: Swiss-Prot protein existence level 1. This enzyme is an effector of chloramphenicol resistance in bacteria. From Escherichia coli. This protein is used as a marker in many commonly used cloning vectors, such as pACYC184.
   7449..7466    -  promoter       tet promoter (fragment): E. coli promoter for tetracycline efflux protein gene
   7508..7571    +  CDS            lacI (fragment): lac repressor; lacI; The lac repressor binds to the lac operator to inhibit transcription in E. coli. This inhibition can be relieved by adding lactose or isopropyl-β-D-thiogalactopyranoside (IPTG).
   7584..7605    +  protein_bind   CAP binding site: CAP binding activates transcription in the presence of cAMP. E. coli catabolite activator protein
   7620..7650    +  promoter       lac promoter: promoter for the E. coli lac operon
   7654..7676    +  protein_bind   lac operator (fragment): The lac repressor binds to the lac operator to inhibit transcription in E. coli. This inhibition can be relieved by adding lactose or isopropyl-β-D-thiogalactopyranoside (IPTG). lac repressor encoded by lacI
   7741..7777    -  misc_feature   MCS (fragment): pUC18/19 multiple cloning site
   7780..7867    -  promoter       AmpR promoter (fragment): bla
   8135..8153    +  promoter       SP6 promoter: promoter for bacteriophage SP6 RNA polymerase
   8352..9617    +  CDS            FLPo: nuclear-targeted site-specific recombinase FLPo is a mouse codon-optimized fusion between the SV40 nuclear localization signal and a thermostable version of the Saccharomyces cerevisiae site-specific recombinase FLP. Recombination occurs at FRT sequences.
   9681..9905    +  CDS            UBIQ_CERCA: Experimental evidence at protein level: Swiss-Prot protein existence level 1. Ubiquitin exists either covalently attached to another protein, or free (unanchored). When covalently bound, it is conjugated to target proteins via an isopeptide bond either as a monomer (monoubiquitin), a polymer linked via different Lys residues of the ubiquitin (polyubiquitin chains) or a linear polymer linked via the initiator Met of the ubiquitin (linear polyubiquitin chains). Polyubiquitin chains, when attached to a target protein, have different functions depending on the Lys residue of the ubiquitin that is
   9966..17516   +  CDS            POLG_YEFV1 (fragment): Experimental evidence at protein level: Swiss-Prot protein existence level 1. [RNA-directed RNA polymerase NS5]: Replicates the viral (+) and (-) RNA genome, and performs the capping of genomes in the cytoplasm (PubMed:19850911). NS5 methylates viral RNA cap at guanine N- 7 and ribose 2'-O positions (PubMed:19850911). Besides its role in RNA genome replication, also prevents the establishment of cellular antiviral state by blocking the interferon-alpha/beta (IFN-alpha/beta) signaling pathway (PubMed:25211074). IFN-I induces binding of NS5 to host IFN-activated transcription factor STAT2, preve
  17926..18024   +  ncRNA          Flavi CRE: Accession: RF00185 - Flavivirus 3' UTR cis-acting replication element (CRE)
  18026..18060   -  CDS            KanR (fragment): aminoglycoside phosphotransferase; aph(3')-Ia; confers resistance to kanamycin in bacteria or G418 (Geneticin®) in eukaryotes
  18245..18391   +  CDS            TRA2_ECOLX (fragment): Protein predicted: Swiss-Prot protein existence level 4. Required for transposition of transposon Tn903. From Escherichia coli.
  18407..18433   -  misc_feature   MCS (fragment): pUC18/19 multiple cloning site
  18436..18454   -  promoter       T7 promoter: promoter for bacteriophage T7 RNA polymerase
  18457..18613   +  CDS            lacZα (fragment): LacZα fragment of β-galactosidase; lacZ fragment
  18619..18718   -  misc_feature   bom (fragment): basis of mobility region from pBR322
>Addgene plasmid #233592 | pCCI-YFVΔCMENS1-Flpo | addgene full sequence | sequence record 467449 | Addgene NGS Result
CATCGAATATAACTTCGTATAATGTATGCTATACGAAGTTATTAGCGATGAGCTCGGACTTCCATTGTTC
ATTCCACGGACAAAAACAGAGAAAGGAAACGACAGAGGCCAAAAAGCTCGCTTTCAGCACCTGTCGTTTC
CTTTCTTTTCAGAGGGTATTTTAAATAAAAACATTAAGTTATGACGAAGAAGAACGGAAACGCCTTAAAC
CGGAAAATTTTCATAAATAGCGAAAACCCGCGAGGTCGCCGCCCCGTAACCTGTCGGATCACCGGAAAGG
ACCCGTAAAGTGATAATGATTATCATCTACATATCACAACGTGCGTGGAGGCCATCAAACCACGTCAAAT
AATCAATTATGACGCAGGTATCGTATTAATTGATCTGCATCAACTTAACGTAAAAGCAACTTCAGACAAT
ACAAATCAGCGACACTGAATACGGGGCAACCTCATGTCCGAGCTCGCGAGCTCGTCGACAGCGACACACT
TGCATCGGATGCAGCCCGGTTAACGTGCCGGCACGGCCTGGGTAACCAGGTATTTTGTCCACATAACCGT
GCGCAAAATGTTGTGGATAAGCAGGACACAGCAGCAATCCACAGCAGGCATACAACCGCACACCGAGGTT
ACTCCGTTCTACAGGTTACGACGACATGTCAATACTTGCCCTTGACAGGCATTGATGGAATCGTAGTCTC
ACGCTGATAGTCTGATCGACAATACAAGTGGGACCGTGGTCCCAGACCGATAATCAGACCGACAACACGA
GTGGGATCGTGGTCCCAGACTAATAATCAGACCGACGATACGAGTGGGACCGTGGTCCCAGACTAATAAT
CAGACCGACGATACGAGTGGGACCGTGGTTCCAGACTAATAATCAGACCGACGATACGAGTGGGACCGTG
GTCCCAGACTAATAATCAGACCGACGATACGAGTGGGACCATGGTCCCAGACTAATAATCAGACCGACGA
TACGAGTGGGACCGTGGTCCCAGTCTGATTATCAGACCGACGATACGAGTGGGACCGTGGTCCCAGACTA
ATAATCAGACCGACGATACGAGTGGGACCGTGGTCCCAGACTAATAATCAGACCGACGATACGAGTGGGA
CCGTGGTCCCAGTCTGATTATCAGACCGACGATACAAGTGGAACAGTGGGCCCAGAGAGAATATTCAGGC
CAGTTATGCTTTCTGGCCTGTAACAAAGGACATTAAGTAAAGACAGATAAACGTAGACTAAAACGTGGTC
GCATCAGGGTGCTGGCTTTTCAAGTTCCTTAAGAATGGCCTCAATTTTCTCTATACACTCAGTTGGAACA
CGAGACCTGTCCAGGTTAAGCACCATTTTATCGCCCTTATACAATACTGTCGCTCCAGGAGCAAACTGAT
GTCGTGAGCTTAAACTAGTTCTTGATGCAGATGACGTTTTAAGCACAGAAGTTAAAAGAGTGATAACTTC
TTCAGCTTCAAATATCACCCCAGCTTTTTTCTGCTCATGAAGGTTAGATGCCTGCTGCTTAAGTAATTCC
TCTTTATCTGTAAAGGCTTTTTGAAGTGCATCACCTGACCGGGCAGATAGTTCACCGGGGTGAGAAAAAA
GAGCAACAACTGATTTAGGCAATTTGGCGGTGTTGATACAGCGGGTAATAATCTTACGTGAAATATTTTC
CGCATCAGCCAGCGCAGAAATATTTCCAGCAAATTCATTCTGCAATCGGCTTGCATAACGCTGACCACGT
TCATAAGCACTTGTTGGGCGATAATCGTTACCCAATCTGGATAATGCAGCCATCTGCTCATCATCCAGCT
CGCCAACCAGAACACGATAATCACTTTCGGTAAGTGCAGCAGCTTTACGACGGCGACTCCCATCGGCAAT
TTCTATGACACCAGATACTCTTCGACCGAACGCCGGTGTCTGTTGACCAGTCAGTAGAAAAGAAGGGATG
AGATCATCCAGTGCGTCCTCAGTAAGCAGCTCCTGGTCACGTTCATTACCTGACCATACCCGAGAGGTCT
TCTCAACACTATCACCCCGGAGCACTTCAAGAGTAAACTTCACATCCCGACCACATACAGGCAAAGTAAT
GGCATTACCGCGAGCCATTACTCCTACGCGCGCAATTAACGAATCCACCATCGGGGCAGCTGGTGTCGAT
AACGAAGTATCTTCAACCGGTTGAGTATTGAGCGTATGTTTTGGAATAACAGGCGCACGCTTCATTATCT
AATCTCCCAGCGTGGTTTAATCAGACGATCGAAAATTTCATTGCAGACAGGTTCCCAAATAGAAAGAGCA
TTTCTCCAGGCACCAGTTGAAGAGCGTTGATCAATGGCCTGTTCAAAAACAGTTCTCATCCGGATCTGAC
CTTTACCAACTTCATCCGTTTCACGTACAACATTTTTTAGAACCATGCTTCCCCAGGCATCCCGAATTTG
CTCCTCCATCCACGGGGACTGAGAGCCATTACTATTGCTGTATTTGGTAAGCAAAATACGTACATCAGGC
TCGAACCCTTTAAGATCAACGTTCTTGAGCAGATCACGAAGCATATCGAAAAACTGCAGTGCGGAGGTGT
AGTCAAACAACTCAGCAGGCGTGGGAACAATCAGCACATCAGCAGCACATACGACATTAATCGTGCCGAT
ACCCAGGTTAGGCGCGCTGTCAATAACTATGACATCATAGTCATGAGCAACAGTTTCAATGGCCAGTCGG
AGCATCAGGTGTGGATCGGTGGGCAGTTTACCTTCATCAAATTTGCCCATTAACTCAGTTTCAATACGGT
GCAGAGCCAGACAGGAAGGAATAATGTCAAGCCCCGGCCAGCAAGTGGGCTTTATTGCATAAGTGACATC
GTCCTTTTCCCCAAGATAGAAAGGCAGGAGAGTGTCTTCTGCATGAATATGAAGATCTGGTACCCATCCG
TGATACATTGAGGCTGTTCCCTGGGGGTCGTTACCTTCCACGAGCAAAACACGTAGCCCCTTCAGAGCCA
GATCCTGAGCAAGATGAACAGAAACTGAGGTTTTGTAAACGCCACCTTTATGGGCAGCAACCCCGATCAC
CGGTGGAAATACGTCTTCAGCACGTCGCAATCGCGTACCAAACACATCACGCATATGATTAATTTGTTCA
ATTGTATAACCAACACGTTGCTCAACCCGTCCTCGAATTTCCATATCCGGGTGCGGTAGTCGCCCTGCTT
TCTCGGCATCTCTGATAGCCTGAGAAGAAACCCCAACTAAATCCGCTGCTTCACCTATTCTCCAGCGCCG
GGTTATTTTCCTCGCTTCCGGGCTGTCATCATTAAACTGTGCAATGGCGATAGCCTTCGTCATTTCATGA
CCAGCGTTTATGCACTGGTTAAGTGTTTCCATGAGTTTCATTCTGAACATCCTTTAATCATTGCTTTGCG
TTTTTTTATTAAATCTTGCAATTTACTGCAAAGCAACAACAAAATCGCAAAGTCATCAAAAAACCGCAAA
GTTGTTTAAAATAAGAGCAACACTACAAAAGGAGATAAGAAGAGCACATACCTCAGTCACTTATTATCAC
TAGCGCTCGCCGCAGCCGTGTAACCGAGCATAGCGAGCGAACTGGCGAGGAAGCAAAGAAGAACTGTTCT
GTCAGATAGCTCTTACGCTCAGCGCAAGAAGAAATATCCACCGTGGGAAAAACTCCAGGTAGAGGTACAC
ACGCGGATAGCCAATTCAGAGTAATAAACTGTGATAATCAACCCTCATCAATGATGACGAACTAACCCCC
GATATCAAGTCACATGACGAAGGGAAAGAGAAGGAAATCAACTGTGACAAACTGCCCTCAAATTTGGCTT
CCTTAAAAATTACAGTTCAAAAAGTATGAGAAAATCCATGCAGGCTGAAGGAAACAGCAAAACTGTGACA
AATTACCCTCAGTAGGTCAGAACAAATGTGACGAACCACCCTCAAATCTGTGACAGATAACCCTCAGACT
ATCCTGTCGTCATGGAAGTGATATCGCGGAAGGAAAATACGATATGAGTCGTCTGGCGGCCTTTCTTTTT
CTCAATGTATGAGAGGCGCATTGGAGTTCTGCTGTTGATCTCATTAACACAGACCTGCAGGAAGCGGCGG
CGGAAGTCAGGCATACGCTGGTAACTTTGAGGCAGCTGGTAACGCTCTATGATCCAGTCGATTTTCAGAG
AGACGATGCCTGAGCCATCCGGCTTACGATACTGACACAGGGATTCGTATAAACGCATGGCATACGGATT
GGTGATTTCTTTTGTTTCACTAAGCCGAAACTGCGTAAACCGGTTCTGTAACCCGATAAAGAAGGGAATG
AGATATGGGTTGATATGTACACTGTAAAGCCCTCTGGATGGACTGTGCGCACGTTTGATAAACCAAGGAA
AAGATTCATAGCCTTTTTCATCGCCGGCATCCTCTTCAGGGCGATAAAAAACCACTTCCTTCCCCGCGAA
ACTCTTCAATGCCTGCCGTATATCCTTACTGGCTTCCGCAGAGGTCAATCCGAATATTTCAGCATATTTA
GCAACATGGATCTCGCAGATACCGTCATGTTCCTGTAGGGTGCCATCAGATTTTCTGATCTGGTCAACGA
ACAGATACAGCATACGTTTTTGATCCCGGGAGAGACTATATGCCGCCTCAGTGAGGTCGTTTGACTGGAC
GATTCGCGGGCTATTTTTACGTTTCTTGTGATTGATAACCGCTGTTTCCGCCATGACAGATCCATGTGAA
GTGTGACAAGTTTTTAGATTGTCACACTAAATAAAAAAGAGTCAATAAGCAGGGATAACTTTGTGAAAAA
ACAGCTTCTTCTGAGGGCAATTTGTCACAGGGTTAAGGGCAATTTGTCACAGACAGGACTGTCATTTGAG
GGTGATTTGTCACACTGAAAGGGCAATTTGTCACAACACCTTCTCTAGAACCAGCATGGATAAAGGCCTA
CAAGGCGCTCTAAAAAAGAAGATCTAAAAACTATAAAAAAAATAATTATAAAAATATCCCCGTGGATAAG
TGGATAACCCCAAGGGAAGTTTTTTCAGGCATCGTGTGTAAGCAGAATATATAAGTGCTGTTCCCTGGTG
CTTCCTCGCTCACTCGACCGGGAGGGTTCGAGAAGGGGGGGCACCCCCCTTCGGCGTGCGCGGTCACGCG
CACAGGGCGCAGCCCTGGTTAAAAACAAGGTTTATAAATATTGGTTTAAAAGCAGGTTAAAAGACAGGTT
AGCGGTGGCCGAAAAACGGGCGGAAACCCTTGCAAATGCTGGATTTTCTGCCTGTGGACAGCCCCTCAAA
TGTCAATAGGTGCGCCCCTCATCTGTCAGCACTCTGCCCCTCAAGTGTCAAGGATCGCGCCCCTCATCTG
TCAGTAGTCGCGCCCCTCAAGTGTCAATACCGCAGGGCACTTATCCCCAGGCTTGTCCACATCATCTGTG
GGAAACTCGCGTAAAATCAGGCGTTTTCGCCGATTTGCGAGGCTGGCCAGCTCCACGTCGCCGGCCGAAA
TCGAGCCTGCCCCTCATCTGTCAACGCCGCGCCGGGTGAGTCGGCCCCTCAAGTGTCAACGTCCGCCCCT
CATCTGTCAGTGAGGGCCAAGTTTTCCGCGAGGTATCCACAACGCCGGCGGCCGGCCGCGGTGTCTCGCA
CACGGCTTCGACGGCGTTTCTGGCGCGTTTGCAGGGCCATAGACGGCCGCCAGCCCAGCGGCGAGGGCAA
CCAGCCGAGGGCTTCGCCCTGTCGCTCGACTGCGGCGAGCACTACTGGCTGTAAAAGGACAGACCACATC
ATGGTTCTGTGTTCATTAGGTTGTTCTGTCCATTGCTGACATAATCCGCTCCACTTCAACGTAACACCGC
ACGAAGATTTCTATTGTTCCTGAAGGCATATTCAAATCGTTTTCGTTACCGCTTGCAGGCATCATGACAG
AACACTACTTCCTATAAACGCTACACAGGCTCCTGAGATTAATAATGCGGATCTCTACGATAATGGGAGA
TTTTCCCGACTGTTTCGTTCGCTTCTCAGTGGATAACAGCCAGCTTCTCTGTTTAACAGACAAAAACAGC
ATATCCACTCAGTTCCACATTTCCATATAAAGGCCAAGGCATTTATTCTCAGGATAATTGTTTCAGCATC
GCAACCGCATCAGACTCCGGCATCGCAAACTGCACCCGGTGCCGGGCAGCCACATCCAGCGCAAAAACCT
TCGTGTAGACTTCCGTTGAACTGATGGACTTATGTCCCATCAGGCTTTGCAGAACTTTCAGCGGTATACC
GGCATACAGCATGTGCATCGCATAGGAATGGCGGAACGTATGTGGTGTGACCGGAACAGAGAACGTCACA
CCGTCAGCAGCAGCGGCGGCAACCGCCTCCCCAATCCAGGTCCTGACCGTTCTGTCCGTCACTTCCCAGA
TCCGCGCTTTCTCTGTCCTTCCTGTGCGACGGTTACGCCGCTCCATGAGCTTATCGCGAATAAATACCTG
TGACGGAAGATCACTTCGCAGAATAAATAAATCCTGGTGTCCCTGTTGATACCGGGAAGCCCTGGGCCAA
CTTTTGGCGAAAATGAGACGTTGATCGGCACGTAAGAGGTTCCAACTTTCACCATAATGAAATAAGATCA
CTACCGGGCGTATTTTTTGAGTTATCGAGATTTTCAGGAGCTAAGGAAGCTAAAATGGAGAAAAAAATCA
CTGGATATACCACCGTTGATATATCCCAATGGCATCGTAAAGAACATTTTGAGGCATTTCAGTCAGTTGC
TCAATGTACCTATAACCAGACCGTTCAGCTGGATATTACGGCCTTTTTAAAGACCGTAAAGAAAAATAAG
CACAAGTTTTATCCGGCCTTTATTCACATTCTTGCCCGCCTGATGAATGCTCATCCGGAATTTCGTATGG
CAATGAAAGACGGTGAGCTGGTGATATGGGATAGTGTTCACCCTTGTTACACCGTTTTCCATGAGCAAAC
TGAAACGTTTTCATCGCTCTGGAGTGAATACCACGACGATTTCCGGCAGTTTCTACACATATATTCGCAA
GATGTGGCGTGTTACGGTGAAAACCTGGCCTATTTCCCTAAAGGGTTTATTGAGAATATGTTTTTCGTCT
CAGCCAATCCCTGGGTGAGTTTCACCAGTTTTGATTTAAACGTGGCCAATATGGACAACTTCTTCGCCCC
CGTTTTCACCATGGGCAAATATTATACGCAAGGCGACAAGGTGCTGATGCCGCTGGCGATTCAGGTTCAT
CATGCCGTTTGTGATGGCTTCCATGTCGGCAGAATGCTTAATGAATTACAACAGTACTGCGATGAGTGGC
AGGGCGGGGCGTAATTTTTTTAAGGCAGTTATTGGTGCCCTTAAACGCCTGGTTGCTACGCCTGAATAAG
TGATAATAAGCGGATGAATGGCAGAAATTCGATGATAAGCTGTCAAACATGAGAATTGGTCGACGGCCCG
GGCGGCCGCAAGGAGTTCGCGTTGGCCGATTCATTAATGCAGCTGGCACGACAGGTTTCCCGACTGGAAA
GCGGGCAGTGAGCGCAACGCAATTAATGTGAGTTAGCTCACTCATTAGGCACCCCAGGCTTTACACTTTA
TGCTTCCGGCTCGTATGTTGTGTGGAATTGTGAGCGGATAACAATTTCACACAGGAAACAGCTATGACCA
TGATTACGCCAAGCTATTTAGGTGAGACTATAGAATACTCAAGCTTGCATGCCTGCAGGTCGACTCTAGA
GGATCCCACATTATTGAAGCATTTATCAGGGTTATTGTCTCATGAGCGGATACATATTTGAATGTATTTA
GAAAAATAAACAAATAGGGGTTCCGCGCACATTTCCCCGAAAAGTGCCACCTGACGTGTCGACGCGGCCG
CTAGCGATGACCCTGCTGATTGGTTCGCTGACCATTTCCGGGTGCGGGACGGCGTTACCAGAAACTCAGA
AGGTTCGTCCAACCAAACCGACTCTGACGGCAGTTTACGAGAGAGATGATAGGGTCTGCTTCAGTAAGCC
AGATGCTACACAATTAGGCTTGTACATATTGTCGTTAGAACGCGGCTACAATTAATACATAACCTTATGT
ATCATACACATACGATTTAGGTGACACTATAGAGTAAATCCTGTGTGCTAATTGAGGTGCATTGGTCTGC
AAATCGAGTTGCTAGGCAATAAACACATTTGGATTAATTTTAATCGTTCGTTGAGCGATTAGCAGAGAAC
TGACCAGAACATGTCTGGTCGTAAAGCTCAGGGAAAAACCCTGGGCGTCAATATGGTACGACGAGGAGTT
CGCTCCTTGTCAAACGAGCTCAGCCAGTTCGACATCCTGTGCAAGACCCCCCCCAAGGTGCTGGTGCGGC
AGTTCGTGGAGAGATTCGAGAGGCCCAGCGGCGAGAAGATCGCCAGCTGTGCCGCCGAGCTGACCTACCT
GTGCTGGATGATCACCCACAACGGCACCGCCATCAAGAGGGCCACCTTCATGAGCTACAACACCATCATC
AGCAACAGCCTGAGCTTCGACATCGTGAACAAGAGCCTGCAGTTCAAGTACAAGACCCAGAAGGCCACCA
TCCTGGAGGCCAGCCTGAAGAAGCTGATCCCCGCCTGGGAGTTCACCATCATCCCTTACAACGGCCAGAA
GCACCAGAGCGACATCACCGACATCGTGTCCAGCCTGCAGCTGCAGTTCGAGAGCAGCGAGGAGGCCGAC
AAGGGCAACAGCCACAGCAAGAAGATGCTGAAGGCCCTGCTGTCCGAGGGCGAGAGCATCTGGGAGATCA
CCGAGAAGATCCTGAACAGCTTCGAGTACACCAGCAGGTTCACCAAGACCAAGACCCTGTACCAGTTCCT
GTTCCTGGCCACATTCATCAACTGCGGCAGGTTCAGCGACATCAAGAACGTGGACCCCAAGAGCTTCAAG
CTGGTGCAGAACAAGTACCTGGGCGTGATCATTCAGTGCCTGGTGACCGAGACCAAGACAAGCGTGTCCA
GGCACATCTACTTTTTCAGCGCCAGAGGCAGGATCGACCCCCTGGTGTACCTGGACGAGTTCCTGAGGAA
CAGCGAGCCCGTGCTGAAGAGAGTGAACAGGACCGGCAACAGCAGCAGCAACAAGCAGGAGTACCAGCTG
CTGAAGGACAACCTGGTGCGCAGCTACAACAAGGCCCTGAAGAAGAACGCCCCCTACCCCATCTTCGCTA
TCAAGAACGGCCCTAAGAGCCACATCGGCAGGCACCTGATGACCAGCTTTCTGAGCATGAAGGGCCTGAC
CGAGCTGACAAACGTGGTGGGCAACTGGAGCGACAAGAGGGCCTCCGCCGTGGCCAGGACCACCTACACC
CACCAGATCACCGCCATCCCCGACCACTACTTCGCCCTGGTGTCCAGGTACTACGCCTACGACCCCATCA
GCAAGGAGATGATCGCCCTGAAGGACGAGACCAACCCCATCGAGGAGTGGCAGCACATCGAGCAGCTGAA
GGGCAGCGCCGAGGGCAGCATCAGATACCCCGCCTGGAACGGCATCATCAGCCAGGAGGTGCTGGACTAC
CTGAGCAGCTACATCAACAGGCGGATCACCGGTAACTTTGACCTTCTCAAGTTGGCCGGCGACGTCGAGT
CCAACCCAGGGCCCCTGCAGCAAATTTTCGTGAAGACCCTGACGGGCAAGACCATCACTCTTGAGGTCGA
GCCCAGTGACACCATCGAGAATGTCAAGGCCAAGATCCAAGACAAGGAAGGCATCCCACCTGACCAGCAG
AGGCTGATATTCGCGGGCAAACAGCTGGAGGATGGCCGCACCCTGTCCGACTACAACATCCAGAAAGAGT
CCACCTTGCACCTGGTGCTGTGTCTCCGCGGTGGAATGTCCGGTCGTAAAGCCCAGGGCAAAACCCTAGG
CGTAAATATGGTCCGACGCGGAGTCCGCAACATGACAATGTCCATGAGCATGATCTTGGTAGGAGTGATC
ATGATGTTTTTGTCTCTAGGAGTTGGGGCGGATCAAGGATGCGCCATCAACTTTGGCAAGAGAGAGCTCG
GATCACGGTCCGGGACACGCGTGTACATGGACGCAGTCTTTGAATACACCATAGACTGCGATGGATCTAT
CTTGGGTGCAGCGGTGAACGGAAAAAAGAGTGCCCATGGCTCTCCAACATTTTGGATGGGAAGTCATGAA
GTAAATGGGACATGGATGATCCACACCTTGGAGGCATTAGATTACAAGGAGTGTGAGTGGCCACTGACAC
ATACGATTGGAACATCAGTTGAAGAGAGTGAAATGTTCATGCCGAGATCAATCGGAGGCCCAGTTAGCTC
TCACAATCATATCCCTGGATACAAGGTTCAGACGAACGGACCTTGGATGCAGGTACCACTAGAAGTGAAG
AGAGAAGCTTGCCCAGGGACTAGCGTGATCATTGATGGCAACTGTGATGGACGGGGAAAATCAACCAGAT
CCACCACGGATAGCGGGAAAGTTATTCCTGAATGGTGTTGCCGCTCCTGCACAATGCCGCCTGTGAGCTT
CCATGGTAGTGATGGGTGTTGGTATCCCATGGAAATTAGGCCAAGGAAAACGCATGAAAGCCATCTGGTG
CGCTCCTGGGTTACAGCTGGAGAAATACATGCTGTCCCTTTTGGTTTGGTGAGCATGATGATAGCAATGG
AAGTGGTCCTAAGGAAAAGACAGGGACCAAAGCAAATGTTGGTTGGAGGAGTAGTGCTCTTGGGAGCAAT
GCTGGTCGGGCAAGTAACTCTCCTTGATTTGCTGAAACTCACAGTGGCTGTGGGATTGCATTTCCATGAG
ATGAACAATGGAGGAGACGCCATGTATATGGCGTTGATTGCTGCCTTTTCAATCAGACCAGGGCTGCTCA
TCGGCTTTGGGCTCAGGACCCTATGGAGCCCTCGGGAACGCCTTGTGCTGACCCTAGGAGCAGCCATGGT
GGAGATTGCCTTGGGTGGCGTGATGGGCGGCCTGTGGAAGTATCTAAATGCAGTTTCTCTCTGCATCCTG
ACAATAAATGCTGTTGCTTCTAGGAAAGCATCAAATACCATCTTGCCCCTCATGGCTCTGTTGACACCTG
TCACTATGGCTGAGGTGAGACTTGCCGCAATGTTCTTTTGTGCCATGGTTATCATAGGGGTCCTTCACCA
GAATTTCAAGGACACCTCCATGCAGAAGACTATACCTCTGGTGGCCCTCACACTCACATCTTACCTGGGC
TTGACACAACCTTTTTTGGGCCTGTGTGCATTTCTGGCAACCCGCATATTTGGGCGAAGGAGTATCCCAG
TGAATGAGGCACTCGCAGCAGCTGGTCTAGTGGGAGTGCTGGCAGGACTGGCTTTTCAGGAGATGGAGAA
CTTCCTTGGTCCGATTGCAGTTGGAGGACTCCTGATGATGCTGGTTAGCGTGGCTGGGAGGGTGGATGGG
CTAGAGCTCAAGAAGCTTGGTGAAGTTTCATGGGAAGAGGAGGCGGAGATCAGCGGGAGTTCCGCCCGCT
ATGATGTGGCACTCAGTGAACAAGGGGAGTTCAAGCTGCTTTCTGAAGAGAAAGTGCCATGGGACCAGGT
TGTGATGACCTCGCTGGCCTTGGTTGGGGCTGCCCTCCATCCATTTGCTCTTCTGCTGGTCCTTGCTGGG
TGGCTGTTTCATGTCAGGGGAGCGCGCAGAAGTGGTCACCGGAGAAGTGGGGATGTCTTGTGGGATATTC
CCACTCCTAAGATCATCGAGGAATGTGAACATCTGGAGGATGGGATTTATGGCATATTCCAGTCAACCTT
CTTGGGGGCCTCCCAGCGAGGAGTGGGAGTGGCACAGGGAGGGGTGTTCCACACAATGTGGCATGTCACA
AGAGGAGCTTTCCTTGTCAGGAATGGCAAGAAGTTGATTCCATCTTGGGCTTCAGTAAAGGAAGACCTTG
TCGCCTATGGTGGCTCATGGAAGTTGGAAGGCAGATGGGATGGAGAGGAAGAGGTCCAGTTGATCGCGGC
TGTTCCAGGAAAGAACGTGGTCAACGTCCAGACAAAACCGAGCTTGTTCAAAGTGAGGAATGGGGGAGAA
ATCGGGGCTGTCGCTCTTGACTATCCGAGTGGCACTTCAGGATCTCCTATTGTTAACAGGAACGGAGAGG
TGATTGGGCTGTACGGCAATGGCATCCTTGTCGGTGACAACTCCTTCGTGTCCGCCATATCCCAGACTGA
GGTGAAGGAAGAAGGAAAGGAGGAGCTCCAAGAGATCCCGACAATGCTAAAGAAAGGAATGACAACTGTC
CTTGATTTTCATCCTGGAGCTGGGAAGACAAGACGTTTCCTCCCACAGATCTTGGCCGAGTGCGCACGGA
GACGCTTGCGCACTCTTGTGTTGGCCCCCACCAGGGTTGTTCTTTCTGAAATGAAGGAGGCTTTTCACGG
CCTGGACGTGAAATTCCACACACAGGCTTTTTCCGCTCACGGCAGCGGGAGAGAAGTCATTGATGCCATG
TGCCATGCCACCCTAACTTACAGGATGTTGGAACCAACTAGGGTTGTTAACTGGGAAGTGATCATTATGG
ATGAAGCCCATTTTTTGGATCCAGCTAGCATAGCCGCTAGAGGTTGGGCAGCGCACAGAGCTAGGGCAAA
TGAAAGTGCAACAATCTTGATGACAGCCACACCGCCTGGGACTAGTGATGAATTTCCACATTCAAATGGT
GAAATAGAAGATGTTCAAACGGACATACCCAGTGAGCCCTGGAACACAGGGCATGACTGGATCCTGGCTG
ACAAAAGGCCCACGGCATGGTTCCTTCCATCCATCAGAGCTGCAAATGTCATGGCTGCCTCTTTGCGTAA
GGCTGGAAAGAGTGTGGTGGTCCTGAACAGGAAAACCTTTGAGAGAGAATACCCCACGATAAAGCAGAAG
AAACCTGACTTTATATTGGCCACTGACATAGCTGAAATGGGAGCCAACCTTTGCGTGGAGCGAGTGCTGG
ATTGCAGGACGGCTTTTAAGCCTGTGCTTGTGGATGAAGGGAGGAAGGTGGCAATAAAAGGGCCACTTCG
TATCTCCGCATCCTCTGCTGCTCAAAGGAGGGGGCGCATTGGGAGAAATCCCAACAGAGATGGAGACTCA
TACTACTATTCTGAGCCTACAAGTGAAAATAATGCCCACCACGTCTGCTGGTTGGAGGCCTCAATGCTCT
TGGACAACATGGAGGTGAGGGGTGGAATGGTCGCCCCACTCTATGGCGTTGAAGGAACTAAAACACCAGT
TTCCCCTGGTGAAATGAGACTGAGGGATGACCAGAGGAAAGTCTTCAGAGAACTAGTGAGGAATTGTGAC
CTGCCCGTTTGGCTTTCGTGGCAAGTGGCCAAGGCTGGTTTGAAGACGAATGATCGTAAGTGGTGTTTTG
AAGGCCCTGAGGAACATGAGATCTTGAATGACAGCGGTGAAACAGTGAAGTGCAGGGCTCCTGGAGGAGC
AAAGAAGCCTCTGCGCCCAAGGTGGTGTGATGAAAGGGTGTCATCTGACCAGAGTGCGCTGTCTGAATTT
ATTAAGTTTGCTGAAGGTAGGAGGGGAGCTGCTGAAGTGCTAGTTGTGCTGAGTGAACTCCCTGATTTCC
TGGCTAAAAAAGGTGGAGAGGCAATGGATACCATCAGTGTGTTCCTCCACTCTGAGGAAGGCTCTAGGGC
TTACCGCAATGCACTATCAATGATGCCTGAGGCAATGACAATAGTCATGCTGTTTATACTGGCTGGACTA
CTGACATCGGGAATGGTCATCTTTTTCATGTCTCCCAAAGGCATCAGTAGAATGTCTATGGCGATGGGCA
CAATGGCCGGCTGTGGATATCTCATGTTCCTTGGAGGCGTCAAACCCACTCACATCTCCTATGTCATGCT
CATATTCTTTGTCCTGATGGTGGTTGTGATCCCCGAGCCAGGGCAACAAAGGTCCATCCAAGACAACCAA
GTGGCATACCTCATTATTGGCATCCTGACGCTGGTTTCAGCGGTGGCAGCCAACGAGCTAGGCATGCTGG
AGAAAACCAAAGAGGACCTCTTTGGGAAGAAGAACTTAATTCCATCTAGTGCTTCACCCTGGAGTTGGCC
GGATCTTGACCTGAAGCCAGGAGCTGCCTGGACAGTGTACGTTGGCATTGTTACAATGCTCTCTCCAATG
TTGCACCACTGGATCAAAGTCGAATATGGCAACCTGTCTCTGTCTGGAATAGCCCAGTCAGCCTCAGTCC
TTTCTTTCATGGACAAGGGGATACCATTCATGAAGATGAATATCTCGGTCATAATGCTGCTGGTCAGTGG
CTGGAATTCAATAACAGTGATGCCTCTGCTCTGTGGCATAGGGTGCGCCATGCTCCACTGGTCTCTCATT
TTACCTGGAATCAAAGCGCAGCAGTCAAAGCTTGCACAGAGAAGGGTGTTCCATGGCGTTGCCAAGAACC
CTGTGGTTGATGGGAATCCAACAGTTGACATTGAGGAAGCTCCTGAAATGCCTGCCCTTTATGAGAAGAA
ACTGGCTCTATATCTCCTTCTTGCTCTCAGCCTAGCTTCTGTTGCCATGTGCAGAACGCCCTTTTCATTG
GCTGAAGGCATTGTCCTAGCATCAGCTGCCTTAGGGCCGCTCATAGAGGGAAACACCAGCCTTCTTTGGA
ATGGACCCATGGCTGTCTCCATGACAGGAGTCATGAGGGGGAATCACTATGCTTTTGTGGGAGTCATGTA
CAATCTATGGAAGATGAAAACTGGACGCCGGGGGAGCGCGAATGGAAAAACTTTGGGTGAAGTCTGGAAG
AGGGAACTGAATCTGTTGGACAAGCGACAGTTTGAGTTGTATAAAAGGACCGACATTGTGGAGGTGGATC
GTGATACGGCACGCAGGCATTTGGCCGAAGGGAAGGTGGACACCGGGGTGGCGGTCTCCAGGGGGACCGC
AAAGTTAAGGTGGTTCCATGAGCGTGGCTATGTCAAGCTGGAAGGTAGGGTGATTGACCTGGGGTGTGGC
CGCGGAGGCTGGTGTTACTACGCTGCTGCGCAAAAGGAAGTGAGTGGGGTCAAAGGATTTACTCTTGGAA
GAGACGGCCATGAGAAACCCATGAATGTGCAAAGTCTGGGATGGAACATCATCACCTTCAAGGACAAAAC
TGATATCCACCGCCTAGAACCAGTGAAATGTGACACCCTTTTGTGTGACATTGGAGAGTCATCATCGTCA
TCGGTCACAGAGGGGGAAAGGACCGTGAGAGTTCTTGATACTGTAGAAAAATGGCTGGCTTGTGGGGTTG
ACAACTTCTGTGTGAAGGTGTTAGCTCCATACATGCCAGATGTTCTTGAGAAACTGGAATTGCTCCAAAG
GAGGTTTGGCGGAACAGTGATCAGGAACCCTCTCTCCAGGAATTCCACTCATGAAATGTACTACGTGTCT
GGAGCCCGCAGCAATGTCACATTTACTGTGAACCAAACATCCCGCCTCCTGATGAGGAGAATGAGGCGTC
CAACTGGAAAAGTGACCCTGGAGGCTGACGTCATCCTCCCAATTGGGACACGCAGTGTTGAGACAGACAA
GGGACCCCTGGACAAAGAGGCCATAGAAGAAAGGGTTGAGAGGATAAAATCTGAGTACATGACCTCTTGG
TTTTATGACAATGACAACCCCTACAGGACCTGGCACTACTGTGGCTCCTATGTCACAAAAACCTCAGGAA
GTGCGGCGAGCATGGTAAATGGTGTTATTAAAATTCTGACATATCCATGGGACAGGATAGAGGAGGTCAC
AAGAATGGCAATGACTGACACAACCCCTTTTGGACAGCAAAGAGTGTTTAAAGAAAAAGTTGACACCAGA
GCAAAGGATCCACCAGCGGGAACTAGGAAGATCATGAAAGTTGTCAACAGGTGGCTGTTCCGCCACCTGG
CCAGAGAAAAGAACCCCAGACTGTGCACAAAGGAAGAATTTATTGCAAAAGTCCGAAGTCATGCAGCCAT
TGGAGCTTACCTGGAAGAACAAGAACAGTGGAAGACTGCCAATGAGGCTGTCCAAGACCCAAAGTTCTGG
GAACTGGTGGATGAAGAAAGGAAGCTGCACCAACAAGGCAGGTGTCGGACTTGTGTGTACAACATGATGG
GGAAAAGAGAGAAGAAGCTGTCAGAGTTTGGGAAAGCAAAGGGAAGCCGTGCCATATGGTATATGTGGCT
GGGAGCGCGGTATCTTGAGTTTGAGGCCCTGGGATTCCTGAATGAGGACCATTGGGCTTCCAGGGAAAAC
TCAGGAGGAGGAGTGGAAGGCATTGGCTTACAATACCTAGGATATGTGATCAGAGACCTGGCTGCAATGG
ATGGTGGTGGATTCTACGCGGATGACACCGCTGGATGGGACACGCGCATCACAGAGGCAGACCTTGATGA
TGAACAGGAGATCTTGAACTACATGAGCCCACATCACAAAAAACTGGCACAAGCAGTGATGGAAATGACA
TACAAGAACAAAGTGGTGAAAGTGTTGAGACCAGCCCCAGGAGGGAAAGCCTACATGGATGTCATAAGTC
GACGAGACCAGAGAGGATCCGGGCAGGTAGTGACTTATGCTCTGAACACCATCACCAACTTGAAAGTCCA
ATTGATCAGAATGGCAGAAGCAGAGATGGTGATACATCACCAACATGTTCAAGATTGTGATGAATCAGTT
CTGACCAGGCTGGAGGCATGGCTCACTGAGCACGGATGTGACAGACTGAAGAGGATGGCGGTGAGTGGAG
ACGACTGTGTGGTCCGGCCCATCGATGACAGGTTCGGCCTGGCCCTGTCCCATCTCAACGCCATGTCCAA
GGTTAGAAAGGACATATCTGAATGGCAGCCATCAAAAGGGTGGAATGATTGGGAGAATGTGCCCTTCTGT
TCCCACCACTTCCATGAACTACAGCTGAAGGATGGCAGGAGGATTGTGGTGCCTTGCCGAGAACAGGACG
AGCTCATTGGGAGAGGAAGGGTGTCTCCAGGAAACGGCTGGATGATCAAGGAAACAGCTTGCCTCAGCAA
AGCCTATGCCAACATGTGGTCACTGATGTATTTTCACAAAAGGGACATGAGGCTACTGTCATTGGCTGTT
TCCTCAGCTGTTCCCACCTCATGGGTTCCACAAGGACGCACAACATGGTCGATTCATGGGAAAGGGGAGT
GGATGACCACGGAAGACATGCTTGAGGTGTGGAACAGAGTATGGATAACCAACAACCCACACATGCAGGA
CAAGACAATGGTGAAAAAATGGAGAGATGTCCCTTATCTAACCAAGAGACAAGACAAGCTGTGCGGATCA
CTGATTGGAATGACCAATAGGGCCACCTGGGCCTCCCACATCCATTTAGTCATCCATCGTATCCGAACGC
TGATTGGACAGGAGAAATACACTGACTACCTAACAGTCATGGACAGGTATTCTGTGGATGCTGACCTGCA
ACTGGGTGAGCTTATCTGAAACACCATCTAACAGGAATAACCGGGATACAAACCACGGGTGGAGAACCGG
ACTCCCCACAACCTGAAACCGGGATATAAACCACGGCTGGAGAACCGGACTCCGCACTTAAAATGAAACA
GAAACCGGGATAAAAACTACGGATGGAGAACCGGACTCCACACATTGAGACAGAAGAAGTTGTCAGCCCA
GAACCCCACACGAGTTTTGCCACTGCTAAGCTGTGAGGCAGTGCAGGCTGGGACAGCCGACCTCCAGGTT
GCGAAAAACCTGGTTTCTGGGACCTCCCACCCCAGAGTAAAAAGAACGGAGCCTCCGCTACCACCCTCCC
ACGTGGTGGTAGAAAGACGGGGTCTAGAGGTTAGAGGAGACCCTCCAGGGAACAAATAGTGGGACCATAT
TGACGCCAGGGAAAGACCGGAGTGGTTCTCTGCTTTTCCTCCAGAGGTCTGTGAGCACAGTTTGCTCAAG
AATAAGCAGACCTTTGGATGACAAACACAAAACCACTCGAGCAAGACGTTTCCCGTTGAATATGGCTCAT
AACACCCCTTGTATTACTGTTTATGTAAGCAGACAGTTTTATTGTTCATGATGATATATTTTTATCTTGT
GCAATGTAACATCAGAGATTTTGAGACACAACGTGGCTTTGTTGAATAAATCGAACTTTTGCTGAGTTGA
AGGATCAGATCACGCATCTTCCCGACAACGCAGACCGTTCCGTGGCAAAGCAAAAGTTCAAAATCACCAA
CTGGTCCACCTACAACAAAGCTCTCATCAACCGTGGCTCCCTCACTTTCTGGCTGGATGATGGGGCGATT
CAGGCCTGGTATGAGTCAGCAACACCTTCTTCACGAGGCAGACCTCAGCGCTAGCGGAGTGTAGTGGGAT
CCCCGGGTACCGAGCTCGAATTCGCCCTATAGTGAGTCGTATTACAATTCACTGGCCGTCGTTTTACAAC
GTCGTGACTGGGAAAACCCTGGCGTTACCCAACTTAATCGCCTTGCAGCACATCCCCCTTTCGCCAGCTG
GCGTAATAGCGAAGAGGCCCGCACCGATCGCCCTTCCCAACAGTTGCGCAGCTGAATGGCGAATGGCGCC
TGATGCGGTATTTTCTCCTTACGCATCTGTGCGGTATTTCACACCGCATATGGTGCACTCTCAGTACAAT
CTGCTCTGATGCCGCATAGTTAAGCCAGCCCCGACACCCGCCAACACCCGCTGACGCGAACCCCTTGCGG
CCG
